Addgene plasmid #183622: pGJJ055
Purpose: (Empty Backbone) ddPCA mutagenesis plasmid - Efficient mutant library cloning plasmid suitable for oligo synthesis, error prone PCR or nicking mutagenesis strategies.
Depositing lab: Ben Lehner. Depositing organization: Centre for Genomic Regulation (CRG). Publication: Mapping the energetic and allosteric landscapes of protein binding domains. Faure AJ, Domingo J, Schmiedel JM, Hidalgo-Carcedo C, Diss G, Lehner B. Nature. 2022 Apr;604(7904):175-183. doi: 10.1038/s41586-022-04586-4. Epub 2022 Apr 6. PubMed 35388192.
Backbone
  Vector backbone: pUC19
  Backbone manufacturer: NEB
  Backbone size (bp): 2686
  Modifications to backbone: Reduced in size by deleting the LacZ-alpha. Modified to harbour a landing site with HindIII and AvrII restriction sites so that the CYC promoter and DHFR3 fused to any protein of interest could be cloned into it. Three synonymous mutations were introduced in the Ampicillin resistance cassette to remove BtsαI restriction sites and a T>C synonymous substitution was added in the Ampicillin resistance cassette gene of pGJJ003 to create an Nb.BbvCI restriction site.
  Vector type: Bacterial Expression
Growth in bacteria
  Bacterial resistance: Ampicillin, 100 μg/mL
  Growth temperature: 37°C
  Growth strain: DH5alpha
  Copy number: High Copy
Gene/Insert
  Cloning method: Gibson Cloning
Terms and licenses: Academic/Nonprofit Terms; Industry Terms: Not Available to Industry
How to cite: pGJJ055 was a gift from Ben Lehner (Addgene plasmid # 183622 ; http://n2t.net/addgene:183622 ; RRID:Addgene_183622)
