[The description below was written by a language model from this plasmid's Addgene catalogue record and pLannotate feature annotations shown in this document.]
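Description:
pGJJ055 is an empty, minimized cloning backbone derived from pUC19 and intended as the mutagenesis plasmid in a ddPCA (doubled deep protein-fragment complementation assay) workflow. It is catalogued as a bacterial vector, maintained at high copy in E. coli through the pUC-type ColE1/pMB1 origin, and selected with ampicillin via the β-lactamase gene driven by its native bla promoter. The sequenced record is only about 1.85 kb, smaller than the parental pUC19, and its three annotated features are just the origin, the AmpR promoter and the AmpR coding sequence, which fits the recorded deletion of the lacZ-alpha region.

The remaining changes serve library construction. A landing site carrying HindIII and AvrII restriction sites was introduced so that a cassette consisting of the CYC promoter and the DHFR3 fragment fused to a protein of interest can be cloned in; as deposited, no such insert is present, and the feature table does not annotate the landing site itself. Within the ampicillin resistance gene, three synonymous mutations remove BtsαI sites, and a further synonymous T>C substitution creates an Nb.BbvCI nicking site. These edits leave the β-lactamase protein unchanged while making the backbone's restriction and nicking sites suit the mutagenesis methods. The small size and engineered sites are meant to make mutant library cloning efficient, and the record lists oligo-synthesis-based libraries, error-prone PCR and nicking mutagenesis as compatible strategies, with Gibson assembly as the cloning method. It was used in work mapping the energetic and allosteric landscapes of protein binding domains.
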