Features (pLannotate 1.2.2; 3 found; start..end, strand, type, name):
    589..693     -  promoter       AmpR promoter: bla
    822..1410    -  rep_origin     ori: high-copy-number ColE1/pMB1/pBR322/pUC origin of replication
   1581..588     -  CDS            AmpR (across the origin): β-lactamase; bla; confers resistance to ampicillin, carbenicillin, and related antibiotics
>Addgene plasmid #183622 | pGJJ055 | addgene full sequence | sequence record 361477 | Addgene NGS Result
TAGTTCGCCAGTTAATAGTTTGCGCAACGTTGTTGCCATAGCTACAGGCATCGTGGTGTCACGCTCGTCG
TTTGGTATGGCTTCATTCAGCTCCGGTTCCCAACGATCAAGGCGAGTTACATGATCCCCCATGTTGTGCA
AAAAAGCGGTTAGCTCCTTCGGTCCTCCGATCGTTGTCAGAAGTAAGTTGGCCGCGGTGTTATCACTCAT
GGTTATGGCAGCGCTGCATAATTCTCTTACTGTCATGCCATCCGTAAGATGCTTTTCTGTGACTGGTGAG
TACTCAACCAAGTCATTCTGAGAATAGTGTATGCGGCGACCGAGTTGCTCTTGCCCGGCGTCAATACGGG
ATAATACCGCGCCACATAGCAGAACTTTAAAAGTGCTCATCATTGGAAAACGTTCTTCGGGGCGAAAACT
CTCAAGGATCTTACCGCTGTTGAGATCCAGTTCGATGTAACCCACTCGTGCACCCAACTGATCCTCAGCA
TCTTTTACTTTCACCAGCGTTTCTGGGTGAGCAAAAACAGGAAGGCAAAATGCCGCAAAAAAGGGAATAA
GGGCGACACGGAAATGTTGAATACTCATACTCTTCCTTTTTCAATATTATTGAAGCATTTATCAGGGTTA
TTGTCTCATGAGCGGATACATATTTGAATGTATTTAGAAAAATAAACAAATAGGGGTTCCGCGCACATTT
CCCCGAAAAGTGCCTAGGCATTGCTTCGGGATCCGCAATGTAAAAGCTTCGCAGGAAAGAACATGTGAGC
AAAAGGCCAGCAAAAGGCCAGGAACCGTAAAAAGGCCGCGTTGCTGGCGTTTTTCCATAGGCTCCGCCCC
CCTGACGAGCATCACAAAAATCGACGCTCAAGTCAGAGGTGGCGAAACCCGACAGGACTATAAAGATACC
AGGCGTTTCCCCCTGGAAGCTCCCTCGTGCGCTCTCCTGTTCCGACCCTGCCGCTTACCGGATACCTGTC
CGCCTTTCTCCCTTCGGGAAGCGTGGCGCTTTCTCATAGCTCACGCTGTAGGTATCTCAGTTCGGTGTAG
GTCGTTCGCTCCAAGCTGGGCTGTGTGCACGAACCCCCCGTTCAGCCCGACCGCTGCGCCTTATCCGGTA
ACTATCGTCTTGAGTCCAACCCGGTAAGACACGACTTATCGCCACTGGCAGCAGCCACTGGTAACAGGAT
TAGCAGAGCGAGGTATGTAGGCGGTGCTACAGAGTTCTTGAAGTGGTGGCCTAACTACGGCTACACTAGA
AGAACAGTATTTGGTATCTGCGCTCTGCTGAAGCCAGTTACCTTCGGAAAAAGAGTTGGTAGCTCTTGAT
CCGGCAAACAAACCACCGCTGGTAGCGGTGGTTTTTTTGTTTGCAAGCAGCAGATTACGCGCAGAAAAAA
AGGATCTCAAGAAGATCCTTTGATCTTTTCTACGGGGTCTGACGCTCAGTGGAACGAAAACTCACGTTAA
GGGATTTTGGTCATGAGATTATCAAAAAGGATCTTCACCTAGATCCTTTTAAATTAAAAATGAAGTTTTA
AATCAATCTAAAGTATATATGAGTAAACTTGGTCTGACAGTTACCAATGCTTAATCAGTGAGGCACCTAT
CTCAGCGATCTGTCTATTTCGTTCATCCATAGTTGCCTGACTCCCCGTCGTGTAGATAACTACGATACGG
GAGGGCTTACCATCTGGCCCCAGTGCTGCGATGATACCGCGAGACCCACGCTCACCGGCTCCAGATTTAT
CAGCAATAAACCAGCCAGCCGGAAGGGCCGAGCGCAGAAGTGGTCCTGCAACTTTATCCGCCTCCATCCA
GTCTATTAATTGTTGCCGGGAAGCTAGAGTAAG
